>Addgene plasmid #109315 | 1476_pAAV-U6-SA-mMttp-gRNA-N21-HLP-SACas9-spA | depositor full sequence | sequence record 206098 | 1476_pAAV-U6-SA-mMttp-gRNA-N21-HLP-SACas9-spA sequence 6977 bps
CAGCTGCGCGCTCGCTCGCTCACTGAGGCCGCCCGGGCAAAGCCCGGGCGTCGGGCGACCTTTGGTCGCC
CGGCCTCAGTGAGCGAGCGAGCGCGCAGAGAGGGAGTGGCCAACTCCATCACTAGGGGTTCCTTGTAGTT
AATGATTAACCCGCCATGCTACTTATCTACGTAGCCATGCTCTGGTGTACAAAAAAGCAGGCTTTAAAGG
AACCAATTCAGTCGACATCCACCGGTGCGGCCGCGGTACCAAGGTCGGGCAGGAAGAGGGCCTATTTCCC
ATGATTCCTTCATATTTGCATATACGATACAAGGCTGTTAGAGAGATAATTAGAATTAATTTGACTGTAA
ACACAAAGATATTAGTACAAAATACGTGACGTAGAAAGTAATAATTTCTTGGGTAGTTTGCAGTTTTAAA
ATTATGTTTTAAAATGGACTATCATATGCTTACCGTAACTTGAAAGTATTTCGATTTCTTGGCTTTATAT
ATCTTGTGGAAAGGACGAAACACCGTGGACGTTGTGTTACTGTGGGTTTAAGTACTCTGGAAACAGAATC
TACTTAAACAAGGCAAAATGCCGTGTTTATCTCGTCAACTTGTTGGCGAGATTTTTTTCTAGAAAGCTTT
GTTTGCTGCTTGCAATGTTTGCCCATTTTAGGGTGGACACAGGACGCTGTGGTTTCTGAGCCAGGGGGCG
ACTCAGATCCCAGCCAGTGGACTTAGCCCCTGTTTGCTCCTCCGATAACTGGGGTGACCTTGGTTAATAT
TCACCAGCAGCCTCCCCCGTTGCCCCTCTGGATCCACTGCTTAAATACGGACGAGGACAGGGCCCTGTCT
CCTCAGCTTCAGGCACCACCACTGACCTGGGACAGTGAATCACCGGTGCCACCATGGCCCCAAAGAAGAA
GCGGAAGGTCGGTATCCACGGAGTCCCAGCAGCCAAGCGGAACTACATCCTGGGCCTGGACATCGGCATC
ACCAGCGTGGGCTACGGCATCATCGACTACGAGACACGGGACGTGATCGATGCCGGCGTGCGGCTGTTCA
AAGAGGCCAACGTGGAAAACAACGAGGGCAGGCGGAGCAAGAGAGGCGCCAGAAGGCTGAAGCGGCGGAG
GCGGCATAGAATCCAGAGAGTGAAGAAGCTGCTGTTCGACTACAACCTGCTGACCGACCACAGCGAGCTG
AGCGGCATCAACCCCTACGAGGCCAGAGTGAAGGGCCTGAGCCAGAAGCTGAGCGAGGAAGAGTTCTCTG
CCGCCCTGCTGCACCTGGCCAAGAGAAGAGGCGTGCACAACGTGAACGAGGTGGAAGAGGACACCGGCAA
CGAGCTGTCCACCAAAGAGCAGATCAGCCGGAACAGCAAGGCCCTGGAAGAGAAATACGTGGCCGAACTG
CAGCTGGAACGGCTGAAGAAAGACGGCGAAGTGCGGGGCAGCATCAACAGATTCAAGACCAGCGACTACG
TGAAAGAAGCCAAACAGCTGCTGAAGGTGCAGAAGGCCTACCACCAGCTGGACCAGAGCTTCATCGACAC
CTACATCGACCTGCTGGAAACCCGGCGGACCTACTATGAGGGACCTGGCGAGGGCAGCCCCTTCGGCTGG
AAGGACATCAAAGAATGGTACGAGATGCTGATGGGCCACTGCACCTACTTCCCCGAGGAACTGCGGAGCG
TGAAGTACGCCTACAACGCCGACCTGTACAACGCCCTGAACGACCTGAACAATCTCGTGATCACCAGGGA
CGAGAACGAGAAGCTGGAATATTACGAGAAGTTCCAGATCATCGAGAACGTGTTCAAGCAGAAGAAGAAG
CCCACCCTGAAGCAGATCGCCAAAGAAATCCTCGTGAACGAAGAGGATATTAAGGGCTACAGAGTGACCA
GCACCGGCAAGCCCGAGTTCACCAACCTGAAGGTGTACCACGACATCAAGGACATTACCGCCCGGAAAGA
GATTATTGAGAACGCCGAGCTGCTGGATCAGATTGCCAAGATCCTGACCATCTACCAGAGCAGCGAGGAC
ATCCAGGAAGAACTGACCAATCTGAACTCCGAGCTGACCCAGGAAGAGATCGAGCAGATCTCTAATCTGA
AGGGCTATACCGGCACCCACAACCTGAGCCTGAAGGCCATCAACCTGATCCTGGACGAGCTGTGGCACAC
CAACGACAACCAGATCGCTATCTTCAACCGGCTGAAGCTGGTGCCCAAGAAGGTGGACCTGTCCCAGCAG
AAAGAGATCCCCACCACCCTGGTGGACGACTTCATCCTGAGCCCCGTCGTGAAGAGAAGCTTCATCCAGA
GCATCAAAGTGATCAACGCCATCATCAAGAAGTACGGCCTGCCCAACGACATCATTATCGAGCTGGCCCG
CGAGAAGAACTCCAAGGACGCCCAGAAAATGATCAACGAGATGCAGAAGCGGAACCGGCAGACCAACGAG
CGGATCGAGGAAATCATCCGGACCACCGGCAAAGAGAACGCCAAGTACCTGATCGAGAAGATCAAGCTGC
ACGACATGCAGGAAGGCAAGTGCCTGTACAGCCTGGAAGCCATCCCTCTGGAAGATCTGCTGAACAACCC
CTTCAACTATGAGGTGGACCACATCATCCCCAGAAGCGTGTCCTTCGACAACAGCTTCAACAACAAGGTG
CTCGTGAAGCAGGAAGAAAACAGCAAGAAGGGCAACCGGACCCCATTCCAGTACCTGAGCAGCAGCGACA
GCAAGATCAGCTACGAAACCTTCAAGAAGCACATCCTGAATCTGGCCAAGGGCAAGGGCAGAATCAGCAA
GACCAAGAAAGAGTATCTGCTGGAAGAACGGGACATCAACAGGTTCTCCGTGCAGAAAGACTTCATCAAC
CGGAACCTGGTGGATACCAGATACGCCACCAGAGGCCTGATGAACCTGCTGCGGAGCTACTTCAGAGTGA
ACAACCTGGACGTGAAAGTGAAGTCCATCAATGGCGGCTTCACCAGCTTTCTGCGGCGGAAGTGGAAGTT
TAAGAAAGAGCGGAACAAGGGGTACAAGCACCACGCCGAGGACGCCCTGATCATTGCCAACGCCGATTTC
ATCTTCAAAGAGTGGAAGAAACTGGACAAGGCCAAAAAAGTGATGGAAAACCAGATGTTCGAGGAAAAGC
AGGCCGAGAGCATGCCCGAGATCGAAACCGAGCAGGAGTACAAAGAGATCTTCATCACCCCCCACCAGAT
CAAGCACATTAAGGACTTCAAGGACTACAAGTACAGCCACCGGGTGGACAAGAAGCCTAATAGAGAGCTG
ATTAACGACACCCTGTACTCCACCCGGAAGGACGACAAGGGCAACACCCTGATCGTGAACAATCTGAACG
GCCTGTACGACAAGGACAATGACAAGCTGAAAAAGCTGATCAACAAGAGCCCCGAAAAGCTGCTGATGTA
CCACCACGACCCCCAGACCTACCAGAAACTGAAGCTGATTATGGAACAGTACGGCGACGAGAAGAATCCC
CTGTACAAGTACTACGAGGAAACCGGGAACTACCTGACCAAGTACTCCAAAAAGGACAACGGCCCCGTGA
TCAAGAAGATTAAGTATTACGGCAACAAACTGAACGCCCATCTGGACATCACCGACGACTACCCCAACAG
CAGAAACAAGGTCGTGAAGCTGTCCCTGAAGCCCTACAGATTCGACGTGTACCTGGACAATGGCGTGTAC
AAGTTCGTGACCGTGAAGAATCTGGATGTGATCAAAAAAGAAAACTACTACGAAGTGAATAGCAAGTGCT
ATGAGGAAGCTAAGAAGCTGAAGAAGATCAGCAACCAGGCCGAGTTTATCGCCTCCTTCTACAACAACGA
TCTGATCAAGATCAACGGCGAGCTGTATAGAGTGATCGGCGTGAACAACGACCTGCTGAACCGGATCGAA
GTGAACATGATCGACATCACCTACCGCGAGTACCTGGAAAACATGAACGACAAGAGGCCCCCCAGGATCA
TTAAGACAATCGCCTCCAAGACCCAGAGCATTAAGAAGTACAGCACAGACATTCTGGGCAACCTGTATGA
AGTGAAATCTAAGAAGCACCCTCAGATCATCAAAAAGGGCAAAAGGCCGGCGGCCACGAAAAAGGCCGGC
CAGGCAAAAAAGAAAAAGGGATCCTACCCATACGATGTTCCAGATTACGCTAGCGGCTTCGCCAACGAGC
TTGGACCCAGGTTGATGGGAAAGTAAGAATTCCTAGAGCGAATAAAAGATCTTTATTTTCATTAGATCTG
TGTGTTGGTTTTTTGTGTGATGCAGCTACGTAGATAAGTAGCATGGCGGGTTAATCATTAACTACAAGGA
ACCCCTAGTGATGGAGTTGGCCACTCCCTCTCTGCGCGCTCGCTCGCTCACTGAGGCCGGGCGACCAAAG
GTCGCCCGACGCCCGGGCTTTGCCCGGGCGGCCTCAGTGAGCGAGCGAGCGCGCAGCTGCATTAATGAAT
CGGCCAACGCGCGGGGAGAGGCGGTTTGCGTATTGGGCGCTCTTCCGCTTCCTCGCTCACTGACTCGCTG
CGCTCGGTCGTTCGGCTGCGGCGAGCGGTATCAGCTCACTCAAAGGCGGTAATACGGTTATCCACAGAAT
CAGGGGATAACGCAGGAAAGAACATGTGAGCAAAACCGCAGCAAAAGGCCAGGAACCGTAAAAAGGCCGC
GTTGCTGGCGTTTTTCCATAGGCTCCGCCCCCCTGACGAGCATCACAAAAATCGACGCTCAAGTCAGAGG
TGGCGAAACCCGACAGGACTATAAAGATACCAGGCGTTTCCCCCTGGAAGCTCCCTCGTGCGCTCTCCTG
TTCCGACCCTGCCGCTTACCGGATACCTGTCCGCCTTTCTCCCTTCGGGAAGCGTGGCGCTTTCTCATAG
CTCACGCTGTAGGTATCTCAGTTCGGTGTAGGTCGTTCGCTCCAAGCTGGGCTGTGTGCACGAACCCCCC
GTTCAGCCCGACCGCTGCGCCTTATCCGGTAACTATCGTCTTGAGTCCAACCCGGTAAGACACGACTTAT
CGCCACTGGCAGCAGCCACTGGTAACAGGATTAGCAGAGCGAGGTATGTAGGCGGTGCTACAGAGTTCTT
GAAGTGGTGGCCTAACTACGGCTACACTAGAAGGACAGTATTTGGTATCTGCGCTCTGCTGAAGCCAGTT
ACCTTCGGAAAAAGAGTTGGTAGCTCTTGATCCGGCAAACAAACCACCGCTGGTAGCGGTGGTTTTTTTG
TTTGCAAGCAGCAGATTACGCGCAGAAAAAAAGGATCTCAAGAAGATCCTTTGATCTTTTCTACGGGGTC
TGACGCTCAGTGGAACGAAAACTCACGTTAAGGGATTTTGGTCATGAGATTATCAAAAAGGATCTTCACC
TAGATCCTTTTAAATTAAAAATGAAGTTTTAAATCAATCTAAAGTATATATGAGTAAACTTGGTCTGACA
GTTACCAATGCTTAATCAGTGAGGCACCTATCTCAGCGATCTGTCTATTTCGTTCATCCATAGTTGCCTG
ACTCCCCGTCGTGTAGATAACTACGATACGGGAGGGCTTACCATCTGGCCCCAGTGCTGCAATGATACCG
CGAGACCCACGCTCACCGGCTCCAGATTTATCAGCAATAAACCAGCCAGCCGGAAGGGCCGAGCGCAGAA
GTGGTCCTGCAACTTTATCCGCCTCCATCCAGTCTATTAATTGTTGCCGGGAAGCTAGAGTAAGTAGTTC
GCCAGTTAATAGTTTGCGCAACGTTGTTACCATTACTACAGGCATCGTGGTGTCACGCTCGTCGTTTGGT
ATGGCTTCATTCAGCTCCGGTTCCCAACGATCAAGGCGAGTTACATGATCCCCCATGTTGTGCAAAAAAG
CGGTTAGCTCCTTCGGTCCTCCGATCGTTGTCAGAAGTAAGTTGGCCGCAGTGTTATCACTCATGGTTAT
GGCAGCACTGCATAATTCTCTTACTGTCATGCCATCCGTAAGATGCTTTTCTGTGACTGGTGAGTACTCA
ACCAAGTCATTCTGAGAATAGTGTATGCGGCGACCGAGTTGCTCTTGCCCGGCGTCAATACGGGATAATA
CCGCGCCACATAGCAGAACTTTAAAAGTGCTCATCATTGGAAAACGTTCTTCGGGGCGAAAACTCTCAAG
GATCTTACCACTATTGAGATCCAGTTCGATGTAACCCACTCGTGCACCCAACTGATCTTCAGCATCTTTT
ACTTTCACCAGCGTTTCTGGGTGAGCAAAAACAGGAAGGCAAAATGCCGCAAAAAAGGGAATAAGGGCGA
CACGGAAATGTTGAATACTCATACTCTTCCTTTTTCAATATTATTGAAGCATTTATCAGGGTTATTGTCT
CATGAGCGGATACATATTTGAATGTATTTAGAAAAATAAACAAATAGGGGTTCCGCGCACATTTCCCCGA
AAGATGCCACCTGAAATTATAAACGTTAATATTTTGTTAAAATTCGCGTTAAATTTTTGTTAAATCAGCT
CATTTTTTAACCAATAGGCCGAAATCGGAAAAATCCCTTATAAATCAAAAGAATAGACCGAGATAGGGT
[37 nt withheld, positions 6580-6616]
GAGGAACGTGAACTCCAGCGTCAAAGGGCGAAAAACCGTCTATCGGGGCGATGGCCCACTACGTGAACCA
TCACCCT
[91 nt withheld, positions 6694-6784]
G
[124 nt withheld, positions 6786-6909]
CCCATTCGCCATTCAGGCTGCGCAACTGTTGGGAAGGGCGATCGGTGCGGGCCTCTTCGCTATTACGC
Features (pLannotate 1.2.2; 16 found; start..end, strand, type, name):
      1..133     -  repeat_region  AAV2 ITR (fragment): inverted terminal repeat of adeno-associated virus serotype 2 inverted
    186..203     +  protein_bind   attB1 (fragment): mutant version of attB; recombination site for the Gateway® BP reaction BP Clonase™
    266..506     +  promoter       U6 promoter: RNA polymerase III promoter for human U6 snRNA
    536..611     +  misc_RNA       Sa gRNA scaffold: guide RNA scaffold for the Staphylococcus aureus CRISPR/Cas9 system
    945..4100    +  CDS            cas9: CAS9_STAAU - Experimental evidence at protein level: Swiss-Prot protein existence level 1. CRISPR (clustered regularly interspaced short palindromic repeat) is an adaptive immune system that provides protection against mobile genetic elements (viruses, transposable elements and conjugative plasmids). CRISPR clusters contain spacers, sequences complementary to antecedent mobile elements, and target invading nucleic acids. CRISPR clusters are transcribed and processed into CRISPR RNA (crRNA). In type II CRISPR systems correct processing of pre-crRNA requires a trans- encoded small RNA (tracrRNA)
   4101..4148    +  CDS            nucleoplasmin NLS: bipartite nuclear localization signal from nucleoplasmin
   4155..4181    +  CDS            3xHA (fragment): three tandem HA epitope tags
   4182..4223    +  CDS            OLLAS tag: Escherichia coli OmpF Linker and mouse Langerin fusion sequence tag (Park et al., 2008)
   4241..4289    +  polyA_signal   poly(A) signal: synthetic polyadenylation signal
   4337..4470    +  repeat_region  AAV2 ITR: inverted terminal repeat of adeno-associated virus serotype 2 inverted
   4464..4520    -  CDS            lacI (fragment): lac repressor; lacI; The lac repressor binds to the lac operator to inhibit transcription in E. coli. This inhibition can be relieved by adding lactose or isopropyl-β-D-thiogalactopyranoside (IPTG).
   4703..5291    -  rep_origin     ori: high-copy-number ColE1/pMB1/pBR322/pUC origin of replication
   5462..6322    -  CDS            AmpR: β-lactamase; bla; confers resistance to ampicillin, carbenicillin, and related antibiotics
   6323..6427    -  promoter       AmpR promoter: bla
   6454..6909    -  rep_origin     f1 ori (sequence partly withheld): f1 bacteriophage origin of replication; arrow indicates direction of (+) strand synthesis
   6914..6       -  CDS            lacZα (fragment) (across the origin): LacZα fragment of β-galactosidase; lacZ fragment
