>Addgene plasmid #109315 | 1476_pAAV-U6-SA-mMttp-gRNA-N21-HLP-SACas9-spA | addgene full sequence | sequence record 213139 | Addgene NGS Result
CAGCTGCGCGCTCGCTCGCTCACTGAGGCCGCCCGGGCAAAGCCCGGGCGTCGGGCGACCTTTGGTCGCC
CGGCCTCAGTGAGCGAGCGAGCGCGCAGAGAGGGAGTGGCCAACTCCATCACTAGGGGTTCCTTGTAGTT
AATGATTAACCCGCCATGCTACTTATCTACGTAGCCATGCTCTGGTGTACAAAAAAGCAGGCTTTAAAGG
AACCAATTCAGTCGACATCCACCGGTGCGGCCGCGGTACCAAGGTCGGGCAGGAAGAGGGCCTATTTCCC
ATGATTCCTTCATATTTGCATATACGATACAAGGCTGTTAGAGAGATAATTAGAATTAATTTGACTGTAA
ACACAAAGATATTAGTACAAAATACGTGACGTAGAAAGTAATAATTTCTTGGGTAGTTTGCAGTTTTAAA
ATTATGTTTTAAAATGGACTATCATATGCTTACCGTAACTTGAAAGTATTTCGATTTCTTGGCTTTATAT
ATCTTGTGGAAAGGACGAAACACCGTGGACGTTGTGTTACTGTGGGTTTAAGTACTCTGGAAACAGAATC
TACTTAAACAAGGCAAAATGCCGTGTTTATCTCGTCAACTTGTTGGCGAGATTTTTTTCTAGAAAGCTTT
GTTTGCTGCTTGCAATGTTTGCCCATTTTAGGGTGGACACAGGACGCTGTGGTTTCTGAGCCAGGGGGCG
ACTCAGATCCCAGCCAGTGGACTTAGCCCCTGTTTGCTCCTCCGATAACTGGGGTGACCTTGGTTAATAT
TCACCAGCAGCCTCCCCCGTTGCCCCTCTGGATCCACTGCTTAAATACGGACGAGGACAGGGCCCTGTCT
CCTCAGCTTCAGGCACCACCACTGACCTGGGACAGTGAATCACCGGTGCCACCATGGCCCCAAAGAAGAA
GCGGAAGGTCGGTATCCACGGAGTCCCAGCAGCCAAGCGGAACTACATCCTGGGCCTGGACATCGGCATC
ACCAGCGTGGGCTACGGCATCATCGACTACGAGACACGGGACGTGATCGATGCCGGCGTGCGGCTGTTCA
AAGAGGCCAACGTGGAAAACAACGAGGGCAGGCGGAGCAAGAGAGGCGCCAGAAGGCTGAAGCGGCGGAG
GCGGCATAGAATCCAGAGAGTGAAGAAGCTGCTGTTCGACTACAACCTGCTGACCGACCACAGCGAGCTG
AGCGGCATCAACCCCTACGAGGCCAGAGTGAAGGGCCTGAGCCAGAAGCTGAGCGAGGAAGAGTTCTCTG
CCGCCCTGCTGCACCTGGCCAAGAGAAGAGGCGTGCACAACGTGAACGAGGTGGAAGAGGACACCGGCAA
CGAGCTGTCCACCAGAGAGCAGATCAGCCGGAACAGCAAGGCCCTGGAAGAGAAATACGTGGCCGAACTG
CAGCTGGAACGGCTGAAGAAAGACGGCGAAGTGCGGGGCAGCATCAACAGATTCAAGACCAGCGACTACG
TGAAAGAAGCCAAACAGCTGCTGAAGGTGCAGAAGGCCTACCACCAGCTGGACCAGAGCTTCATCGACAC
CTACATCGACCTGCTGGAAACCCGGCGGACCTACTATGAGGGACCTGGCGAGGGCAGCCCCTTCGGCTGG
AAGGACATCAAAGAATGGTACGAGATGCTGATGGGCCACTGCACCTACTTCCCCGAGGAACTGCGGAGCG
TGAAGTACGCCTACAACGCCGACCTGTACAACGCCCTGAACGACCTGAACAATCTCGTGATCACCAGGGA
CGAGAACGAGAAGCTGGAATATTACGAGAAGTTCCAGATCATCGAGAACGTGTTCAAGCAGAAGAAGAAG
CCCACCCTGAAGCAGATCGCCAAAGAAATCCTCGTGAACGAAGAGGATATTAAGGGCTACAGAGTGACCA
GCACCGGCAAGCCCGAGTTCACCAACCTGAAGGTGTACCACGACATCAAGGACATTACCGCCCGGAAAGA
GATTATTGAGAACGCCGAGCTGCTGGATCAGATTGCCAAGATCCTGACCATCTACCAGAGCAGCGAGGAC
ATCCAGGAAGAACTGACCAATCTGAACTCCGAGCTGACCCAGGAAGAGATCGAGCAGATCTCTAATCTGA
AGGGCTATACCGGCACCCACAACCTGAGCCTGAAGGCCATCAACCTGATCCTGGACGAGCTGTGGCACAC
CAACGACAACCAGATCGCTATCTTCAACCGGCTGAAGCTGGTGCCCAAGAAGGTGGACCTGTCCCAGCAG
AAAGAGATCCCCACCACCCTGGTGGACGACTTCATCCTGAGCCCCGTCGTGAAGAGAAGCTTCATCCAGA
GCATCAAAGTGATCAACGCCATCATCAAGAAGTACGGCCTGCCCAACGACATCATTATCGAGCTGGCCCG
CGAGAAGAACTCCAAGGACGCCCAGAAAATGATCAACGAGATGCAGAAGCGGAACCGGCAGACCAACGAG
CGGATCGAGGAAATCATCCGGACCACCGGCAAAGAGAACGCCAAGTACCTGATCGAGAAGATCAAGCTGC
ACGACATGCAGGAAGGCAAGTGCCTGTACAGCCTGGAAGCCATCCCTCTGGAAGATCTGCTGAACAACCC
CTTCAACTATGAGGTGGACCACATCATCCCCAGAAGCGTGTCCTTCGACAACAGCTTCAACAACAAGGTG
CTCGTGAAGCAGGAAGAAAACAGCAAGAAGGGCAACCGGACCCCATTCCAGTACCTGAGCAGCAGCGACA
GCAAGATCAGCTACGAAACCTTCAAGAAGCACATCCTGAATCTGGCCAAGGGCAAGGGCAGAATCAGCAA
GACCAAGAAAGAGTATCTGCTGGAAGAACGGGACATCAACAGGTTCTCCGTGCAGAAAGACTTCATCAAC
CGGAACCTGGTGGATACCAGATACGCCACCAGAGGCCTGATGAACCTGCTGCGGAGCTACTTCAGAGTGA
ACAACCTGGACGTGAAAGTGAAGTCCATCAATGGCGGCTTCACCAGCTTTCTGCGGCGGAAGTGGAAGTT
TAAGAAAGAGCGGAACAAGGGGTACAAGCACCACGCCGAGGACGCCCTGATCATTGCCAACGCCGATTTC
ATCTTCAAAGAGTGGAAGAAACTGGACAAGGCCAAAAAAGTGATGGAAAACCAGATGTTCGAGGAAAGGC
AGGCCGAGAGCATGCCCGAGATCGAAACCGAGCAGGAGTACAAAGAGATCTTCATCACCCCCCACCAGAT
CAAGCACATTAAGGACTTCAAGGACTACAAGTACAGCCACCGGGTGGACAAGAAGCCTAATAGAGAGCTG
ATTAACGACACCCTGTACTCCACCCGGAAGGACGACAAGGGCAACACCCTGATCGTGAACAATCTGAACG
GCCTGTACGACAAGGACAATGACAAGCTGAAAAAGCTGATCAACAAGAGCCCCGAAAAGCTGCTGATGTA
CCACCACGACCCCCAGACCTACCAGAAACTGAAGCTGATTATGGAACAGTACGGCGACGAGAAGAATCCC
CTGTACAAGTACTACGAGGAAACCGGGAACTACCTGACCAAGTACTCCAAAAAGGACAACGGCCCCGTGA
TCAAGAAGATTAAGTATTACGGCAACAAACTGAACGCCCATCTGGACATCACCGACGACTACCCCAACAG
CAGAAACAAGGTCGTGAAGCTGTCCCTGAAGCCCTACAGATTCGACGTGTACCTGGACAATGGCGTGTAC
AAGTTCGTGACCGTGAAGAATCTGGATGTGATCAAAAAAGAAAACTACTACGAAGTGAATAGCAAGTGCT
ATGAGGAAGCTAAGAAGCTGAAGAAGATCAGCAACCAGGCCGAGTTTATCGCCTCCTTCTACAACAACGA
TCTGATCAAGATCAACGGCGAGCTGTATAGAGTGATCGGCGTGAACAACGACCTGCTGAACCGGATCGAA
GTGAACATGATCGACATCACCTACCGCGAGTACCTGGAAAACATGAACGACAAGAGGCCCCCCAGGATCA
TTAAGACAATCGCCTCCAAGACCCAGAGCATTAAGAAGTACAGCACAGACATTCTGGGCAACCTGTATGA
AGTGAAATCTAAGAAGCACCCTCAGATCATCAAAAAGGGCAAAAGGCCGGCGGCCACGAAAAAGGCCGGC
CAGGCAAAAAAGAAAAAGGGATCCTACCCATACGATGTTCCAGATTACGCTAGCGGCTTCGCCAACGAGC
TTGGACCCAGGTTGATGGGAAAGTAAGAATTCCTAGAGCGAATAAAAGATCTTTATTTTCATTAGATCTG
TGTGTTGGTTTTTTGTGTGATGCAGCTACGTAGATAAGTAGCATGGCGGGTTAATCATTAACTACAAGGA
ACCCCTAGTGATGGAGTTGGCCACTCCCTCTCTGCGCGCTCGCTCGCTCACTGAGGCCGGGCGACCAAAG
GTCGCCCGACGCCCGGGCTTTGCCCGGGCGGCCTCAGTGAGCGAGCGAGCGCGCAGCTGCATTAATGAAT
CGGCCAACGCGCGGGGAGAGGCGGTTTGCGTATTGGGCGCTCTTCCGCTTCCTCGCTCACTGACTCGCTG
CGCTCGGTCGTTCGGCTGCGGCGAGCGGTATCAGCTCACTCAAAGGCGGTAATACGGTTATCCACAGAAT
CAGGGGATAACGCAGGAAAGAACATGTGAGCAAAAGGCCAGCAAAAGGCCAGGAACCGTAAAAAGGCCGC
GTTGCTGGCGTTTTTCCATAGGCTCCGCCCCCCTGACGAGCATCACAAAAATCGACGCTCAAGTCAGAGG
TGGCGAAACCCGACAGGACTATAAAGATACCAGGCGTTTCCCCCTGGAAGCTCCCTCGTGCGCTCTCCTG
TTCCGACCCTGCCGCTTACCGGATACCTGTCCGCCTTTCTCCCTTCGGGAAGCGTGGCGCTTTCTCATAG
CTCACGCTGTAGGTATCTCAGTTCGGTGTAGGTCGTTCGCTCCAAGCTGGGCTGTGTGCACGAACCCCCC
GTTCAGCCCGACCGCTGCGCCTTATCCGGTAACTATCGTCTTGAGTCCAACCCGGTAAGACACGACTTAT
CGCCACTGGCAGCAGCCACTGGTAACAGGATTAGCAGAGCGAGGTATGTAGGCGGTGCTACAGAGTTCTT
GAAGTGGTGGCCTAACTACGGCTACACTAGAAGAACAGTATTTGGTATCTGCGCTCTGCTGAAGCCAGTT
ACCTTCGGAAAAAGAGTTGGTAGCTCTTGATCCGGCAAACAAACCACCGCTGGTAGCGGTGGTTTTTTTG
TTTGCAAGCAGCAGATTACGCGCAGAAAAAAAGGATCTCAAGAAGATCCTTTGATCTTTTCTACGGGGTC
TGACGCTCAGTGGAACGAAAACTCACGTTAAGGGATTTTGGTCATGAGATTATCAAAAAGGATCTTCACC
TAGATCCTTTTAAATTAAAAATGAAGTTTTAAATCAATCTAAAGTATATATGAGTAAACTTGGTCTGACA
GTTACCAATGCTTAATCAGTGAGGCACCTATCTCAGCGATCTGTCTATTTCGTTCATCCATAGTTGCCTG
ACTCCCCGTCGTGTAGATAACTACGATACGGGAGGGCTTACCATCTGGCCCCAGTGCTGCAATGATACCG
CGAGACCCACGCTCACCGGCTCCAGATTTATCAGCAATAAACCAGCCAGCCGGAAGGGCCGAGCGCAGAA
GTGGTCCTGCAACTTTATCCGCCTCCATCCAGTCTATTAATTGTTGCCGGGAAGCTAGAGTAAGTAGTTC
GCCAGTTAATAGTTTGCGCAACGTTGTTGCCATTGCTACAGGCATCGTGGTGTCACGCTCGTCGTTTGGT
ATGGCTTCATTCAGCTCCGGTTCCCAACGATCAAGGCGAGTTACATGATCCCCCATGTTGTGCAAAAAAG
CGGTTAGCTCCTTCGGTCCTCCGATCGTTGTCAGAAGTAAGTTGGCCGCAGTGTTATCACTCATGGTTAT
GGCAGCACTGCATAATTCTCTTACTGTCATGCCATCCGTAAGATGCTTTTCTGTGACTGGTGAGTACTCA
ACCAAGTCATTCTGAGAATAGTGTATGCGGCGACCGAGTTGCTCTTGCCCGGCGTCAATACGGGATAATA
CCGCGCCACATAGCAGAACTTTAAAAGTGCTCATCATTGGAAAACGTTCTTCGGGGCGAAAACTCTCAAG
GATCTTACCGCTGTTGAGATCCAGTTCGATGTAACCCACTCGTGCACCCAACTGATCTTCAGCATCTTTT
ACTTTCACCAGCGTTTCTGGGTGAGCAAAAACAGGAAGGCAAAATGCCGCAAAAAAGGGAATAAGGGCGA
CACGGAAATGTTGAATACTCATACTCTTCCTTTTTCAATATTATTGAAGCATTTATCAGGGTTATTGTCT
CATGAGCGGATACATATTTGAATGTATTTAGAAAAATAAACAAATAGGGGTTCCGCGCACATTTCCCCGA
AAAGTGCCACCTAAATTGTAAGCGTTAATATTTTGTTAAAATTCGCGTTAAATTTTTGTTAAATCAGCTC
ATTTTTTAACCAATAGGCCGAAATCGGCAAAATCCCTTATAAATCAAAAGAATAGACCGAGATAGGGT
[37 nt withheld, positions 6579-6615]
AAAGAACGTGGACTCCAACGTCAAAGG
[49 nt withheld, positions 6643-6691]
T
[91 nt withheld, positions 6693-6783]
G
[124 nt withheld, positions 6785-6908]
CCCATTCGCCATTCAGGCTGCGCAACTGTTGGGAAGGGCGATCGGTGCGGGCCTCTTCGCTATTACGC
Features (pLannotate 1.2.2; 16 found; start..end, strand, type, name):
      1..133     -  repeat_region  AAV2 ITR (fragment): inverted terminal repeat of adeno-associated virus serotype 2 inverted
    186..203     +  protein_bind   attB1 (fragment): mutant version of attB; recombination site for the Gateway® BP reaction BP Clonase™
    266..506     +  promoter       U6 promoter: RNA polymerase III promoter for human U6 snRNA
    536..611     +  misc_RNA       Sa gRNA scaffold: guide RNA scaffold for the Staphylococcus aureus CRISPR/Cas9 system
    945..4100    +  CDS            cas9: CAS9_STAAU - Experimental evidence at protein level: Swiss-Prot protein existence level 1. CRISPR (clustered regularly interspaced short palindromic repeat) is an adaptive immune system that provides protection against mobile genetic elements (viruses, transposable elements and conjugative plasmids). CRISPR clusters contain spacers, sequences complementary to antecedent mobile elements, and target invading nucleic acids. CRISPR clusters are transcribed and processed into CRISPR RNA (crRNA). In type II CRISPR systems correct processing of pre-crRNA requires a trans- encoded small RNA (tracrRNA)
   4101..4148    +  CDS            nucleoplasmin NLS: bipartite nuclear localization signal from nucleoplasmin
   4155..4181    +  CDS            3xHA (fragment): three tandem HA epitope tags
   4182..4223    +  CDS            OLLAS tag: Escherichia coli OmpF Linker and mouse Langerin fusion sequence tag (Park et al., 2008)
   4241..4289    +  polyA_signal   poly(A) signal: synthetic polyadenylation signal
   4337..4470    +  repeat_region  AAV2 ITR: inverted terminal repeat of adeno-associated virus serotype 2 inverted
   4464..4520    -  CDS            lacI (fragment): lac repressor; lacI; The lac repressor binds to the lac operator to inhibit transcription in E. coli. This inhibition can be relieved by adding lactose or isopropyl-β-D-thiogalactopyranoside (IPTG).
   4703..5291    -  rep_origin     ori: high-copy-number ColE1/pMB1/pBR322/pUC origin of replication
   5462..6322    -  CDS            AmpR: β-lactamase; bla; confers resistance to ampicillin, carbenicillin, and related antibiotics
   6323..6427    -  promoter       AmpR promoter: bla
   6480..6908    -  rep_origin     f1 ori (sequence partly withheld): f1 bacteriophage origin of replication; arrow indicates direction of (+) strand synthesis
   6913..6       -  CDS            lacZα (fragment) (across the origin): LacZα fragment of β-galactosidase; lacZ fragment
