[The description below was written by a language model from this plasmid's Addgene catalogue record and pLannotate feature annotations shown in this document.]
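Description:
1476_pAAV-U6-SA-mMttp-gRNA-N21-HLP-SACas9-spA is an all-in-one AAV-CRISPR transfer plasmid of about 7 kb, built on a pEMBL8-derived backbone. It is intended for liver-specific delivery of Staphylococcus aureus Cas9 together with a guide RNA against mouse Mttp. It is propagated in E. coli through a high-copy ColE1/pUC-type origin and selected with ampicillin (AmpR under its own bla promoter). The backbone also carries an f1 phage origin and residual lacZα and lacI fragments. The recorded growth strain is a recombination-deficient one, which fits the need to keep the repeat-rich ITRs intact.

Two AAV2 inverted terminal repeats flank the payload and define the roughly 4.5 kb segment that is packaged into AAV particles when rep/cap and helper functions are supplied in trans. Within the ITRs, a human U6 RNA polymerase III promoter drives a 21-nucleotide Mttp spacer, cloned through BbsI sites that were destroyed in the process, fused to the SaCas9 guide scaffold. Downstream lies the SaCas9 coding sequence, taken from an earlier SaCas9 AAV plasmid. It carries a C-terminal nucleoplasmin bipartite NLS, an HA epitope (annotated as a partial 3xHA) and an OLLAS tag for detection, and it ends in a short synthetic poly(A) signal that helps keep the cassette within AAV packaging limits. The plasmid name and stated purpose indicate that a liver-specific promoter designated HLP drives Cas9. The feature tables do not annotate this promoter, although an unannotated gap between the scaffold and the Cas9 ORF presumably contains it.

The depositor and NGS sequence records give essentially identical annotations and differ by a single nucleotide in length. The associated work concerns in vivo genome editing with AAV-CRISPR, and this construct serves to disrupt Mttp in hepatocytes.
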