Addgene plasmid #109315: 1476_pAAV-U6-SA-mMttp-gRNA-N21-HLP-SACas9-spA
Purpose: Plasmid for liver-specific expression of AAV SaCas9 with a gRNA against Mttp
Depositing lab: William Lagor. Depositing organization: Baylor College of Medicine. Publication: A Self-Deleting AAV-CRISPR System for In Vivo Genome Editing. Li A, Lee CM, Hurley AE, Jarrett KE, De Giorgi M, Lu W, Balderrama KS, Doerfler AM, Deshmukh H, Ray A, Bao G, Lagor WR. Mol Ther Methods Clin Dev. 2018 Dec 6;12:111-122. doi: 10.1016/j.omtm.2018.11.009. eCollection 2019 Mar 15. PubMed 30619914.
Backbone
  Vector backbone: pEMBL8
  Backbone size w/o insert (bp): 6967
  Total vector size (bp): 6977
  Modifications to backbone: SaCas9 was cloned from Addgene Plasmid #61593
  Vector type: Mammalian Expression, AAV, CRISPR
Growth in bacteria
  Bacterial resistance: Ampicillin, 100 μg/mL
  Growth temperature: 37°C
  Growth strain: NEB Stable
  Copy number: Unknown
Gene/Insert
  Gene/Insert name: Mttp gRNA
  gRNA/shRNA sequence: gtggacgttgtgttactgtgg
  Cloning method: Restriction Enzyme; 5′ cloning site BbsI (destroyed during cloning); 3′ cloning site BbsI (destroyed during cloning)
  Sequencing primers: 5′ CCTTCATATTTGCATATACGATACAAGGCTGTTAG
Terms and licenses: Academic/Nonprofit Terms; Industry Terms: Not Available to Industry
How to cite: 1476_pAAV-U6-SA-mMttp-gRNA-N21-HLP-SACas9-spA was a gift from William Lagor (Addgene plasmid # 109315 ; http://n2t.net/addgene:109315 ; RRID:Addgene_109315)
